>Addgene plasmid #36322 | pcDNA-Golgi-ZapCY1 | addgene full sequence | sequence record 424763 | Addgene NGS Result
GAGCAAAATTTAAGCTACAACAAGGCAAGGCTTGACCGACAATTGCATGAAGAATCTGCTTAGGGTTAGG
CGTTTTGCGCTGCTTCGCGATGTACGGGCCAGATATACGCGTTGACATTGATTATTGACTAGTTATTAAT
AGTAATCAATTACGGGGTCATTAGTTCATAGCCCATATATGGAGTTCCGCGTTACATAACTTACGGTAAA
TGGCCCGCCTGGCTGACCGCCCAACGACCCCCGCCCATTGACGTCAATAATGACGTATGTTCCCATAGTA
ACGCCAATAGGGACTTTCCATTGACGTCAATGGGTGGAGTATTTACGGTAAACTGCCCACTTGGCAGTAC
ATCAAGTGTATCATATGCCAAGTACGCCCCCTATTGACGTCAATGACGGTAAATGGCCCGCCTGGCATTA
TGCCCAGTACATGACCTTATGGGACTTTCCTACTTGGCAGTACATCTACGTATTAGTCATCGCTATTACC
ATGGTGATGCGGTTTTGGCAGTACATCAATGGGCGTGGATAGCGGTTTGACTCACGGGGATTTCCAAGTC
TCCACCCCATTGACGTCAATGGGAGTTTGTTTTGGCACCAAAATCAACGGGACTTTCCAAAATGTCGTAA
CAACTCCGCCCCATTGACGCAAATGGGCGGTAGGCGTGTACGGTGGGAGGTCTATATAAGCAGAGCTCTC
TGGCTAACTAGAGAACCCACTGCTTACTGGCTTATCGAAATTAATACGACTCACTATAGGGAGACCCAAG
CTGGCTAGCGTTTAAACTTAAGCTTGCCACCATGAGGCTTCGGGAGCCGCTCCTGAGCGGCAGCGCCGCG
ATGCCAGGCGCGTCCCTACAGCGGGCCTGCCGCCTGCTCGTGGCCGTCTGCGCTCTGCACCTTGGCGTCA
CCCTCGTTTACTACCTGGCTGGCCGCGACCTGAGCCGCCTGCCCCAACTGGTCGGAGTCTCCACACCGCT
GCAGTCGACGGTACCGCGGGCCCGGGATCCCATGGTGAGCAAGGGCGAGGAGCTGTTCACCGGGGTGGTG
CCCATCCTGGTCGAGCTGGACGGCGACGTAAACGGCCACAGGTTCAGCGTGTCCGGCGAGGGCGAGGGCG
ATGCCACCTACGGCAAGCTGACCCTGAAGTTCATCTGCACCACCGGCAAGCTGCCCGTGCCCTGGCCCAC
CCTCGTGACCACCCTGACCTGGGGCGTGCAGTGCTTCAGCCGCTACCCCGACCACATGAAGCAGCACGAC
TTCTTCAAGTCCGCCATGCCCGAAGGCTACGTCCAGGAGCGTACCATCTTCTTCAAGGACGACGGCAACT
ACAAGACCCGCGCCGAGGTGAAGTTCGAGGGCGACACCCTGGTGAACCGCATCGAGCTGAAGGGCATCGA
CTTCAAGGAGGACGGCAACATCCTGGGGCACAAGCTGGAGTACAACTACATCAGCCACAACGTCTATATC
ACCGCCGACAAGCAGAAGAACGGCATCAAGGCCCACTTCAAGATCCGCCACAACATCGAGGACGGCAGCG
TGCAGCTCGCCGACCACTACCAGCAGAACACCCCCATCGGCGACGGCCCCGTGCTGCTGCCCGACAACCA
CTACCTGAGCACCCAGTCCGCCCTGAGCAAAGACCCCAACGAGAAGCGCGATCACATGGTCCTGCTGGAG
TTCGTGACCGCCGCCCGCATGCATAAAAACAATGACTTAAAATGCAAATGGAAAGAATGTCCTGAGTCTT
GTAGCTCACTATTTGACCTACAAAGACATCTTTTGAAGGATCATGTCTCTCAAGATTTCAAACACCCTAT
GGAACCATTAGCTTGTAATTGGGAGGACTGTGATTTCCTTGGAGATGATACATGTTCCATAGTGAACCAT
ATTAATTGTCAACATGGTATCGAGCTCATGGTGAGCAAGGGCGAGGAGCTGTTCACCGGGGTGGTGCCCA
TCCTGGTCGAGCTGGACGGCGACGTAAACGGCCACAAGTTCAGCGTGTCCGGCGAGGGCGAGGGCGATGC
CACCTACGGCAAGCTGACCCTGAAGTTCATCTGCACCACCGGCAAGCTGCCCGTGCCCTGGCCCACCCTC
GTGACCACCTTCGGCTACGGCCTGATGTGCTTCGCCCGCTACCCCGACCACATGAAGCAGCACGACTTCT
TCAAGTCCGCCATGCCCGAAGGCTACGTCCAGGAGCGCACCATCTTCTTCAAGGACGACGGCAACTACAA
GACCCGCGCCGAGGTGAAGTTCGAGGGCGACACCCTGGTGAACCGCATCGAGCTGAAGGGCATCGACTTC
AAGGAGGACGGCAACATCCTGGGGCACAAGCTGGAGTACAACTACAACAGCCACAACGTCTATATCATGG
CCGACAAGCAGAAGAACGGCATCAAGGTGAACTTCAAGATCCGCCACAACATCGAGGACGGCAGCGTGCA
GCTCGCCGACCACTACCAGCAGAACACCCCCATCGGCGACGGCCCCGTGCTGCTGCCCGACAACCACTAC
CTGAGCTACCAGTCCGCCCTGAGCAAAGACCCCAACGAGAAGCGCGATCACATGGTCCTGCTGGAGTTCG
TGACCGCCGCCGGGATCACTCTCGGCATGGACGAGCTATACAAGTAAGAATTCTGCAGATATCCAGCACA
GTGGCGGCCGCTCGAGTCTAGAGGGCCCGTTTAAACCCGCTGATCAGCCTCGACTGTGCCTTCTAGTTGC
CAGCCATCTGTTGTTTGCCCCTCCCCCGTGCCTTCCTTGACCCTGGAAGGTGCCACTCCCACTGTCCTTT
CCTAATAAAATGAGGAAATTGCATCGCATTGTCTGAGTAGGTGTCATTCTATTCTGGGGGGTGGGGTGGG
GCAGGACAGCAAGGGGGAGGATTGGGAAGACAATAGCAGGCATGCTGGGGATGCGGTGGGCTCTATGGCT
TCTGAGGCGGAAAGAACCAGCTGGGGCTCTAGGGGGTATCCCC
[124 nt withheld, positions 2984-3107]
C
[91 nt withheld, positions 3109-3199]
A
[49 nt withheld, positions 3201-3249]
CCTTTGACGTTGGAGTCCACGTTCTTTAATAGTGGACTCTTGTTCCAAACTGGAACAACACTCAACCCTA
TCTCGGTCTATTCTTTTGATTTATAAGGGATTTTGCCGATTTCGGCCTATTGGTTAAAAAATGAGCTGAT
TTAACAAAAATTTAACGCGAATTAATTCTGTGGAATGTGTGTCAGTTAGGGTGTGGAAAGTCCCCAGGCT
CCCCAGCAGGCAGAAGTATGCAAAGCATGCATCTCAATTAGTCAGCAACCAGGTGTGGAAAGTCCCCAGG
CTCCCCAGCAGGCAGAAGTATGCAAAGCATGCATCTCAATTAGTCAGCAACCATAGTCCCGCCCCTAACT
CCGCCCATCCCGCCCCTAACTCCGCCCAGTTCCGCCCATTCTCCGCCCCATGGCTGACTAATTTTTTTTA
TTTATGCAGAGGCCGAGGCCGCCTCTGCCTCTGAGCTATTCCAGAAGTAGTGAGGAGGCTTTTTTGGAGG
CCTAGGCTTTTGCAAAAAGCTCCCGGGAGCTTGTATATCCATTTTCGGATCTGATCAAGAGACAGGATGA
GGATCGTTTCGCATGATTGAACAAGATGGATTGCACGCAGGTTCTCCGGCCGCTTGGGTGGAGAGGCTAT
TCGGCTATGACTGGGCACAACAGACAATCGGCTGCTCTGATGCCGCCGTGTTCCGGCTGTCAGCGCAGGG
GCGCCCGGTTCTTTTTGTCAAGACCGACCTGTCCGGTGCCCTGAATGAACTGCAGGACGAGGCAGCGCGG
CTATCGTGGCTGGCCACGACGGGCGTTCCTTGCGCAGCTGTGCTCGACGTTGTCACTGAAGCGGGAAGGG
ACTGGCTGCTATTGGGCGAAGTGCCGGGGCAGGATCTCCTGTCATCTCACCTTGCTCCTGCCGAGAAAGT
ATCCATCATGGCTGATGCAATGCGGCGGCTGCATACGCTTGATCCGGCTACCTGCCCATTCGACCACCAA
GCGAAACATCGCATCGAGCGAGCACGTACTCGGATGGAAGCCGGTCTTGTCGATCAGGATGATCTGGACG
AAGAGCATCAGGGGCTCGCGCCAGCCGAACTGTTCGCCAGGCTCAAGGCGCGCATGCCCGACGGCGAGGA
TCTCGTCGTGACCCATGGCGATGCCTGCTTGCCGAATATCATGGTGGAAAATGGCCGCTTTTCTGGATTC
ATCGACTGTGGCCGGCTGGGTGTGGCGGACCGCTATCAGGACATAGCGTTGGCTACCCGTGATATTGCTG
AAGAGCTTGGCGGCGAATGGGCTGACCGCTTCCTCGTGCTTTACGGTATCGCCGCTCCCGATTCGCAGCG
CATCGCCTTCTATCGCCTTCTTGACGAGTTCTTCTGAGCGGGACTCTGGGGTTCGAAATGACCGACCAAG
CGACGCCCAACCTGCCATCACGAGATTTCGATTCCACCGCCGCCTTCTATGAAAGGTTGGGCTTCGGAAT
CGTTTTCCGGGACGCCGGCTGGATGATCCTCCAGCGCGGGGATCTCATGCTGGAGTTCTTCGCCCACCCC
AACTTGTTTATTGCAGCTTATAATGGTTACAAATAAAGCAATAGCATCACAAATTTCACAAATAAAGCAT
TTTTTTCACTGCATTCTAGTTGTGGTTTGTCCAAACTCATCAATGTATCTTATCATGTCTGTATACCGTC
GACCTCTAGCTAGAGCTTGGCGTAATCATGGTCATAGCTGTTTCCTGTGTGAAATTGTTATCCGCTCACA
ATTCCACACAACATACGAGCCGGAAGCATAAAGTGTAAAGCCTGGGGTGCCTAATGAGTGAGCTAACTCA
CATTAATTGCGTTGCGCTCACTGCCCGCTTTCCAGTCGGGAAACCTGTCGTGCCAGCTGCATTAATGAAT
CGGCCAACGCGCGGGGAGAGGCGGTTTGCGTATTGGGCGCTCTTCCGCTTCCTCGCTCACTGACTCGCTG
CGCTCGGTCGTTCGGCTGCGGCGAGCGGTATCAGCTCACTCAAAGGCGGTAATACGGTTATCCACAGAAT
CAGGGGATAACGCAGGAAAGAACATGTGAGCAAAAGGCCAGCAAAAGGCCAGGAACCGTAAAAAGGCCGC
GTTGCTGGCGTTTTTCCATAGGCTCCGCCCCCCTGACGAGCATCACAAAAATCGACGCTCAAGTCAGAGG
TGGCGAAACCCGACAGGACTATAAAGATACCAGGCGTTTCCCCCTGGAAGCTCCCTCGTGCGCTCTCCTG
TTCCGACCCTGCCGCTTACCGGATACCTGTCCGCCTTTCTCCCTTCGGGAAGCGTGGCGCTTTCTCATAG
CTCACGCTGTAGGTATCTCAGTTCGGTGTAGGTCGTTCGCTCCAAGCTGGGCTGTGTGCACGAACCCCCC
GTTCAGCCCGACCGCTGCGCCTTATCCGGTAACTATCGTCTTGAGTCCAACCCGGTAAGACACGACTTAT
CGCCACTGGCAGCAGCCACTGGTAACAGGATTAGCAGAGCGAGGTATGTAGGCGGTGCTACAGAGTTCTT
GAAGTGGTGGCCTAACTACGGCTACACTAGAAGAACAGTATTTGGTATCTGCGCTCTGCTGAAGCCAGTT
ACCTTCGGAAAAAGAGTTGGTAGCTCTTGATCCGGCAAACAAACCACCGCTGGTAGCGGTGGTTTTTTTG
TTTGCAAGCAGCAGATTACGCGCAGAAAAAAAGGATCTCAAGAAGATCCTTTGATCTTTTCTACGGGGTC
TGACGCTCAGTGGAACGAAAACTCACGTTAAGGGATTTTGGTCATGAGATTATCAAAAAGGATCTTCACC
TAGATCCTTTTAAATTAAAAATGAAGTTTTAAATCAATCTAAAGTATATATGAGTAAACTTGGTCTGACA
GTTACCAATGCTTAATCAGTGAGGCACCTATCTCAGCGATCTGTCTATTTCGTTCATCCATAGTTGCCTG
ACTCCCCGTCGTGTAGATAACTACGATACGGGAGGGCTTACCATCTGGCCCCAGTGCTGCAATGATACCG
CGAGACCCACGCTCACCGGCTCCAGATTTATCAGCAATAAACCAGCCAGCCGGAAGGGCCGAGCGCAGAA
GTGGTCCTGCAACTTTATCCGCCTCCATCCAGTCTATTAATTGTTGCCGGGAAGCTAGAGTAAGTAGTTC
GCCAGTTAATAGTTTGCGCAACGTTGTTGCCATTGCTACAGGCATCGTGGTGTCACGCTCGTCGTTTGGT
ATGGCTTCATTCAGCTCCGGTTCCCAACGATCAAGGCGAGTTACATGATCCCCCATGTTGTGCAAAAAAG
CGGTTAGCTCCTTCGGTCCTCCGATCGTTGTCAGAAGTAAGTTGGCCGCAGTGTTATCACTCATGGTTAT
GGCAGCACTGCATAATTCTCTTACTGTCATGCCATCCGTAAGATGCTTTTCTGTGACTGGTGAGTACTCA
ACCAAGTCATTCTGAGAATAGTGTATGCGGCGACCGAGTTGCTCTTGCCCGGCGTCAATACGGGATAATA
CCGCGCCACATAGCAGAACTTTAAAAGTGCTCATCATTGGAAAACGTTCTTCGGGGCGAAAACTCTCAAG
GATCTTACCGCTGTTGAGATCCAGTTCGATGTAACCCACTCGTGCACCCAACTGATCTTCAGCATCTTTT
ACTTTCACCAGCGTTTCTGGGTGAGCAAAAACAGGAAGGCAAAATGCCGCAAAAAAGGGAATAAGGGCGA
CACGGAAATGTTGAATACTCATACTCTTCCTTTTTCAATATTATTGAAGCATTTATCAGGGTTATTGTCT
CATGAGCGGATACATATTTGAATGTATTTAGAAAAATAAACAAATAGGGGTTCCGCGCACATTTCCCCGA
AAAGTGCCACCTGACGTCGACGGATCGGGAGATCTCCCGATCCCCTATGGTGCACTCTCAGTACAATCTG
CTCTGATGCCGCATAGTTAAGCCAGTATCTGCTCCCTGCTTGTGTGTTGGAGGTCGCTGAGTAGTGCGC
Features (pLannotate 1.2.2; 24 found; start..end, strand, type, name):
    114..493     +  enhancer       CMV enhancer: human cytomegalovirus immediate early enhancer
    494..697     +  promoter       CMV promoter: human cytomegalovirus (CMV) immediate early promoter
    693..726     +  LTR            5' LTR (truncated) (fragment): truncated 5' long terminal repeat (LTR) from HIV-1
    742..760     +  promoter       T7 promoter: promoter for bacteriophage T7 RNA polymerase
    802..984     +  CDS            B4GALT1 (fragment): B4GT1_HUMAN - Also known as GGTB2. Experimental evidence at protein level: Swiss-Prot protein existence level 1. [Processed beta-1,4-galactosyltransferase 1]: The cell surface form functions as a recognition molecule during a variety of cell to cell and cell to matrix interactions, as those occurring during development and egg fertilization, by binding to specific oligosaccharide ligands on opposing cells or in the extracellular matrix. From Homo sapiens (Human).
    979..1010    +  misc_feature   MCS (fragment): multiple cloning site
   1018..1695    +  CDS            Enhanced Cyan-Emitting GFP: Enhanced Cyan-Emitting GFP is a basic (constitutively fluorescent) cyan fluorescent protein published in 2002, derived from Aequorea victoria.
   1705..1911    +  CDS            ZAP1 (fragment): ZAP1_YEAST - Experimental evidence at protein level: Swiss-Prot protein existence level 1. Transcription regulator controlling zinc-responsive gene expression. Binds to zinc-responsive elements (ZREs) (consensus sequence 5'-ACCYYNAAGGT-3') in the promoter of target genes (PubMed:9786867). Recruits SWI/SNF, SAGA, and Mediator complexes as coactivators in a zinc-responsive manner (PubMed:22950018). Involved in zinc ion homeostasis by zinc-responsive transcriptional regulation of the zinc uptake system genes ZTR1 and ZTR2 (PubMed:9271382). Positively regulates ETR1 expression, affecting mitochond
   1918..2634    +  CDS            Citrine: Citrine is a basic (constitutively fluorescent) yellow fluorescent protein published in 2001, derived from Aequorea victoria. It has moderate acid sensitivity.
   2714..2938    +  polyA_signal   bGH poly(A) signal: bovine growth hormone polyadenylation signal
   2942..2963    +  promoter       SV40 promoter (fragment): SV40 enhancer and early promoter
   2984..3412    +  rep_origin     f1 ori (sequence partly withheld): f1 bacteriophage origin of replication; arrow indicates direction of (+) strand synthesis
   3426..3755    +  promoter       SV40 promoter: SV40 enhancer and early promoter
   3822..4613    +  CDS            neo: KKA2_KLEPN - Also known as kan, nptII. Experimental evidence at protein level: Swiss-Prot protein existence level 1. Resistance to kanamycin, neomycin, paromomycin, ribostamycin, butirosin and gentamicin B. From Klebsiella pneumoniae.
   4637..4795    +  CDS            ble (fragment): BLE_KLEPN - Experimental evidence at protein level: Swiss-Prot protein existence level 1. Binding protein with a strong affinity to the bleomycin family of antibiotics. Binds to CL990; an antimitotic-antibiotic compound. From Klebsiella pneumoniae.
   4790..4911    +  polyA_signal   SV40 poly(A) signal: SV40 polyadenylation signal
   4984..5000    -  protein_bind   lac operator: The lac repressor binds to the lac operator to inhibit transcription in E. coli. This inhibition can be relieved by adding lactose or isopropyl-β-D-thiogalactopyranoside (IPTG). lac repressor encoded by lacI
   5008..5038    -  promoter       lac promoter: promoter for the E. coli lac operon
   5053..5074    -  protein_bind   CAP binding site: CAP binding activates transcription in the presence of cAMP. E. coli catabolite activator protein
   5087..5179    -  CDS            lacI (fragment): lac repressor; lacI; The lac repressor binds to the lac operator to inhibit transcription in E. coli. This inhibition can be relieved by adding lactose or isopropyl-β-D-thiogalactopyranoside (IPTG).
   5362..5950    -  rep_origin     ori: high-copy-number ColE1/pMB1/pBR322/pUC origin of replication
   6121..6981    -  CDS            AmpR: β-lactamase; bla; confers resistance to ampicillin, carbenicillin, and related antibiotics
   6982..7086    -  promoter       AmpR promoter: bla
   7145..7197    -  misc_feature   bom (fragment): basis of mobility region from pBR322
