[The description below was written by a language model from this plasmid's Addgene catalogue record, the feature table of its GenBank file and pLannotate feature annotations shown in this document.]
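Description:
pcDNA-Golgi-ZapCY1 is a mammalian expression plasmid built on the pcDNA3.1(+) backbone that encodes a Golgi-targeted, genetically encoded fluorescent sensor for Zn(II). It is propagated in E. coli through a high-copy ColE1/pUC-type origin with ampicillin resistance (β-lactamase), and also carries an f1 origin. For selection in mammalian cells, an SV40 early promoter drives a neomycin phosphotransferase gene followed by an SV40 polyadenylation signal, allowing G418 selection of stable transfectants.

The roughly 1.8 kb synthetic insert, cloned between BamHI and EcoRI, is expressed from the CMV immediate-early enhancer/promoter and terminated by the bovine growth hormone poly(A) signal; a T7 promoter lies just upstream of the coding region. The open reading frame begins with the first 60 amino acids of human β-1,4-galactosyltransferase (GalT), which directs the protein to the Golgi. This is followed by a truncated cyan fluorescent protein, a Zn(II)-binding domain taken from the first two zinc fingers of the Saccharomyces cerevisiae transcription factor Zap1, and the yellow fluorescent protein Citrine. Placing the zinc fingers between the cyan donor and yellow acceptor is the usual design of a FRET sensor, in which metal binding alters the emission ratio. The depositor describes it as a second-generation, high-affinity ratiometric biosensor, and the associated work used such sensors to measure steady-state and dynamic Zn(II) in the ER and Golgi.

The full-sequence annotation covers 7,238 nt, close to the stated size of about 7.3 kb. The separate 594 bp GenBank record covers only a fragment; its "VC155" annotation most likely reflects similarity to the C-terminal part of the sensor's yellow fluorescent protein rather than a distinct BiFC element.
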