Addgene plasmid #36322: pcDNA-Golgi-ZapCY1
Depositing lab: Amy Palmer. Depositing organization: University of Colorado, Boulder. Publication: Measuring steady-state and dynamic endoplasmic reticulum and Golgi Zn2+ with genetically encoded sensors. Qin Y, Dittmer PJ, Park JG, Jansen KB, Palmer AE. Proc Natl Acad Sci U S A. 2011 May 3;108(18):7351-6. Epub 2011 Apr 18. 10.1073/pnas.1015686108 PubMed 21502528.
Backbone
  Vector backbone: pcDNA3.1(+)
  Backbone manufacturer: Invitrogen
  Backbone size w/o insert (bp): 5500
  Total vector size (bp): 7300
  Vector type: Mammalian Expression
  Selectable markers: Neomycin (select with G418)
Growth in bacteria
  Bacterial resistance: Ampicillin, 100 μg/mL
  Growth temperature: 37°C
  Growth strain: DH10B
  Copy number: High Copy
Gene/Insert
  Gene/Insert name: Golgi-ZapCY1 high affinity Zn(II) sensor
  Species: Synthetic
  Insert size (bp): 1836
  GenBank ID: JF261179.1
  Promoter: CMV
  Tag / fusion protein: GalT (first 60 amino acids) (N terminal on insert)
  Cloning method: Restriction Enzyme; 5′ cloning site BamHI (not destroyed); 3′ cloning site EcoRI (not destroyed)
  Sequencing primers: 5′ T7 Forward; 3′ BGH Reverse
Terms and licenses: Academic/Nonprofit Terms; Industry Terms: Not Available to Industry
Depositor comments: Second generation genetically encoded, ratiometric, fluorescent biosensor. Zn(II)-binding domain derived from the first 2 zinc fingers of Zap 1 from Saccharomyces cerevisiae. Contains truncated CFP and Citrine fluorescent proteins. Targeted to Golgi: N-term fusion of the first 60 amino acids of GalT
How to cite: pcDNA-Golgi-ZapCY1 was a gift from Amy Palmer (Addgene plasmid # 36322 ; http://n2t.net/addgene:36322 ; RRID:Addgene_36322)
