LOCUS       Exported 594 bp ds-DNA linear SYN 30-MAY-2021
DEFINITION  synthetic linear DNA
ACCESSION   .
VERSION     .
KEYWORDS    pcDNA-Golgi-ZapCY1
SOURCE      synthetic DNA construct
  ORGANISM  synthetic DNA construct
REFERENCE   1 (bases 1 to 594)
  AUTHORS   Qin Y, Dittmer PJ, Park JG, Jansen KB, Palmer AE
  TITLE     Measuring steady-state and dynamic endoplasmic reticulum and Golgi
            Zn2+ with genetically encoded sensors.
  JOURNAL   Proc Natl Acad Sci U S A. 2011 May 3;108(18):7351-6. Epub 2011 Apr
            18.
  PUBMED    21502528
REFERENCE   2 (bases 1 to 594)
  AUTHORS   .
  TITLE     Direct Submission
  JOURNAL   Exported May 30, 2021 from SnapGene Server 1.1.58
            http://www.snapgene.com
FEATURES             Location/Qualifiers
     source          1..594
                     /organism="synthetic DNA construct"
                     /mol_type="other DNA"
     CDS             complement(45..296)
                     /codon_start=1
                     /product="C-terminal fragment of mVenus for use in
                     bimolecular fluorescence complementation (BiFC) (Kodama and
                     Hu, 2010)"
                     /label=VC155
                     /translation="DKQKNGIKVNFKIRHNIEDGSVQLADHYQQNTPIGDGPVLLPDNH
                     YLSYQSALSKDPNEKRDHMVLLEFVTAAGITLGMDELYK"
     primer_bind     complement(87..108)
                     /label=EGFP-C
                     /note="EGFP, forward primer"
     primer_bind     436..455
                     /label=EXFP-R
                     /note="For distinguishing EGFP variants, reverse primer"
ORIGIN
        1 gactcgagcg gccgccactg tgctggatat ctgcagaatt cttacttgta tagctcgtcc
       61 atgccgagag tgatcccggc ggcggtcacg aactccagca ggaccatgtg atcgcgcttc
      121 tcgttggggt ctttgctcag ggcggactgg tagctcaggt agtggttgtc gggcagcagc
      181 acggggccgt cgccgatggg ggtgttctgc tggtagtggt cggcgagctg cacgctgccg
      241 tcctcgatgt tgtggcggat cttgaagttc accttgatgc cgttcttctg cttgtcggcc
      301 atgatataga cgttgtggct gttgtagttg tactccagct tgtgccccag gatgttgccg
      361 tcctccttga agtcgatgcc cttcagctcg atgcggttca ccagggtgtc gccctcgaac
      421 ttcacctcgg cgcgggtctt gtagttgccg tcgtccttga agaagatggt gcgctcctgg
      481 acgtagcctt cgggcatggc ggacttgaan aagtcgtgct gcttcatgtg gtcggggtag
      541 cgggcgaagc acatcaggcc gtagccgaag gtggtcacga gggtgggcca gcag
//
