>Addgene plasmid #36322 | pcDNA-Golgi-ZapCY1 | addgene partial sequence | sequence record 47028 | T7 5'-TAATACGACTCACTATAGGG-3'
GGCTTCGGGAGCCGCTCCTGAGCGGCAGCGCCGCGATGCCAGGCGCGTCCCTACAGCGGGCCTGCCGCCT
GCTCGTGGCCGTCTGCGCTCTGCACCTTGGCGTCACCCTCGTTTACTACCTGGCTGGCCGCGACCTGAGC
CGCCTGCCCCAACTGGTCGGAGTCTCCACACCGCTGCAGTCGACGGTACCGCGGGCCCGGGATCCCATGG
TGAGCAAGGGCGAGGAGCTGTTCACCGGGGTGGTGCCCATCCTGGTCGAGCTGGACGGCGACGTAAACGG
CCACAGGTTCAGCGTGTCCGGCGAGGGCGAGGGCGATGCCACCTACGGCAAGCTGACCCTGAAGTTCATC
TGCACCACCGGCAAGCTGCCCGTGCCCTGGCCCACCCTCGTGACCACCCTGACCTGGGGCGTGCAGTGCT
TCAGCCGCTACCCCGACCACATGAAGCAGCACGACTTCTTCAAGTCCGCCATGCCCGAAGGCTACGTCCA
GGAGCGTACCATCTTCTTCAAGGACGACGGCAACTACAAGACCCGCGCCGAGGTGAAGTTCGAGGGCGAC
ACCCTGGTGAACCGCATCGAGCTGAAGGGCATCGACTTCAAGGAGGACGGCAACATCCTGGGGCACAAGC
TGGAGTACAACTACATCAGCCACAACGTCTATATCACCGCCGACAAGCAGAAGAACGGCATCAAGGCCCA
CTTCAAGATCCGCCACAACATCGAGGACGGCAGCGTGCAGCTCGCCGACCACTACCAGCAGAACACCCCC
ATCGGCGACGGCCCCGTGCTGCTGCCCGACAACCACTACCTGAGCACCCAGTCCGCCCTGAGCAAAGACC
CCAACGAGAAGCGCGATCACATGGTCCTGCTGGAGTT
