>Addgene plasmid #36322 | pcDNA-Golgi-ZapCY1 | addgene partial sequence | sequence record 50605 | hGalT-F 5'-CCCAACTGGTCGGAGTCT-3'
TGGTGAGCAAGGGCGAGGAGCTGTTCACCGGGGTGGTGCCCATCCTGGTCGAGCTGGACGGCGACGTAAA
CGGCCACAGGTTCAGCGTGTCCGGCGAGGGCGAGGGCGATGCCACCTACGGCAAGCTGACCCTGAAGTTC
ATCTGCACCACCGGCAAGCTGCCCGTGCCCTGGCCCACCCTCGTGACCACCCTGACCTGGGGCGTGCAGT
GCTTCAGCCGCTACCCCGACCACATGAAGCAGCACGACTTCTTCAAGTCCGCCATGCCCGAAGGCTACGT
CCAGGAGCGTACCATCTTCTTCAAGGACGACGGCAACTACAAGACCCGCGCCGAGGTGAAGTTCGAGGGC
GACACCCTGGTGAACCGCATCGAGCTGAAGGGCATCGACTTCAAGGAGGACGGCAACATCCTGGGGCACA
AGCTGGAGTACAACTACATCAGCCACAACGTCTATATCACCGCCGACAAGCAGAAGAACGGCATCAAGGC
CCACTTCAAGATCCGCCACAACATCGAGGACGGCAGCGTGCAGCTCGCCGACCACTACCAGCAGAACACC
CCCATCGGCGACGGCCCCGTGCTGCTGCCCGACAACCACTACCTGAGCACCCAGTCCGCCCTGAGCAAAG
ACCCCAACGAGAAGCGCGATCACATGGTCCTGCTGGAGTTCGTGACCGCCGCCCGCATGCATAAAAACAA
TGACTTAAAATGCAAATGGAAAGAATGTCCTGA
